Addgene plasmid #220147: pLX307-VHL-3F-BirA
Purpose: Expresses VHL-BirA for VHL substrate identification by E-STUB
Depositing lab: William Sellers. Depositing organization: Broad Institute. Publication: Ubiquitin-specific proximity labeling for the identification of E3 ligase substrates. Huang HT, Lumpkin RJ, Tsai RW, Su S, Zhao X, Xiong Y, Chen J, Mageed N, Donovan KA, Fischer ES, Sellers WR. Nat Chem Biol. 2024 Mar 21. doi: 10.1038/s41589-024-01590-9. PubMed 38514884.
Backbone
  Vector backbone: pLEX_307 (Plasmid #41392)
  Backbone size w/o insert (bp): 8400
  Total vector size (bp): 10099
  Vector type: Mammalian Expression, Lentiviral
  Selectable markers: Puromycin
Growth in bacteria
  Bacterial resistance: Ampicillin, 100 μg/mL
  Growth temperature: 30°C
  Growth strain: NEB Stable
  Copy number: High Copy
Gene/Insert
  Gene/Insert name: von Hippel-Lindau tumor suppressor (alt name: VHL)
  Species: H. sapiens (human)
  Mutation: codon optimized
  Entrez Gene: VHL (a.k.a. HRCA1, RCA1, VHL1, pVHL)
  Promoter: EF-1a
  Tag / fusion protein: 3F-BirA (C terminal on insert)
  Cloning method: Gateway Cloning
  Sequencing primers: 5′ EF1a-F; 3′ WPRE-R
Resource information
  A portion of this plasmid was derived from a plasmid made by: The Weissman Lab (pJW1512, Addgene Plasmid #62366)
Terms and licenses: Academic/Nonprofit Terms; Industry Terms: Not Available to Industry
How to cite: pLX307-VHL-3F-BirA was a gift from William Sellers (Addgene plasmid # 220147 ; http://n2t.net/addgene:220147 ; RRID:Addgene_220147)
