[The description below was written by a language model from this plasmid's Addgene catalogue record and pLannotate feature annotations shown in this document.]
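Description:
pLX307-VHL-3F-BirA is a third-generation-style, self-inactivating HIV-1 lentiviral expression plasmid built on the pLEX_307 backbone by Gateway cloning, about 10.1 kb in total. It is maintained in E. coli through a high-copy ColE1/pUC origin with ampicillin resistance (bla), and also carries an f1 origin. The viral portion comprises an RSV promoter driving a truncated 5' LTR, the Ψ packaging signal with a gag fragment, the RRE for Rev-dependent export of the genomic RNA, a cPPT/CTS, a WPRE to enhance transcript expression, and a ΔU3 3' LTR followed by an SV40 polyadenylation signal. Within the provirus, an SV40 early promoter/origin segment drives puromycin N-acetyltransferase, allowing selection of transduced mammalian cells with puromycin.

The payload sits between attB1 and attB2 sites downstream of the constitutive human EF-1α promoter. It is a codon-optimized human VHL open reading frame, encoding the substrate-recruitment subunit of the von Hippel-Lindau E3 ubiquitin ligase complex, fused at its C terminus to a 3xFLAG epitope and then to the E. coli biotin ligase BirA. A V5 tag from the backbone is annotated just past attB2; the record does not say whether it is translated as part of the fusion. The BirA portion was derived in part from another deposited plasmid.

The construct is intended for stable or transient expression of VHL-BirA for identifying VHL substrates by E-STUB, a ubiquitin-specific proximity labeling approach for E3 ligase substrates. Tethering the biotin ligase to the E3 allows biotin marking in the ligase's vicinity, while the FLAG tag allows detection of the fusion. The record does not describe the partner components of the method.
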