Features (pLannotate 1.2.2; 35 found; start..end, strand, type, name):
     23..89      +  CDS            small t antigen (fragment): SV40 (simian virus 40) small t antigen
     96..1274    +  promoter       EF-1α promoter: strong constitutive promoter for human elongation factor EF-1α
   1294..1318    +  protein_bind   attB1: mutant version of attB; recombination site for the Gateway® BP reaction BP Clonase™
   1327..1965    +  CDS            VHL (sequence partly withheld): VHL_HUMAN - Experimental evidence at protein level: Swiss-Prot protein existence level 1. Involved in the ubiquitination and subsequent proteasomal degradation via the von Hippel-Lindau ubiquitination complex. Seems to act as a target recruitment subunit in the E3 ubiquitin ligase complex and recruits hydroxylated hypoxia-inducible factor (HIF) under normoxic conditions. Involved in transcriptional repression through interaction with HIF1A, HIF1AN and histone deacetylases. Ubiquitinates, in an oxygen-responsive manner, ADRB2. From Homo sapiens (Human).
   1972..2037    +  CDS            3xFLAG: three tandem FLAG® epitope tags, followed by an enterokinase cleavage site
   2041..3003    +  CDS            birA: BIRA_ECOLI - Also known as bioR, dhbB. Experimental evidence at protein level: Swiss-Prot protein existence level 1. Acts both as a biotin--[acetyl-CoA-carboxylase] ligase and a biotin-operon repressor. In the presence of ATP, BirA activates biotin to form the BirA-biotinyl-5'-adenylate (BirA-bio-5'-AMP or holoBirA) complex. HoloBirA can either transfer the biotinyl moiety to the biotin carboxyl carrier protein (BCCP) subunit of acetyl-CoA carboxylase, or bind to the biotin operator site and inhibit transcription of the operon. From Escherichia coli (strain K12).
   3008..3032    -  protein_bind   attB2: mutant version of attB; recombination site for the Gateway® BP reaction BP Clonase™
   3040..3081    +  CDS            V5 tag: epitope tag from simian virus 5
   3132..3720    +  misc_feature   WPRE: woodchuck hepatitis virus posttranscriptional regulatory element
   3771..3790    +  misc_feature   cPPT/CTS (fragment): central polypurine tract and central termination sequence of HIV-1
   3792..4025    +  LTR            3' LTR (ΔU3): self-inactivating 3' long terminal repeat (LTR) from HIV-1
   4103..4224    +  polyA_signal   SV40 poly(A) signal: SV40 polyadenylation signal
   4264..4399    +  rep_origin     SV40 ori: SV40 origin of replication
   4420..4438    -  promoter       T7 promoter: promoter for bacteriophage T7 RNA polymerase
   4446..4601    +  CDS            lacZα (fragment): LacZα fragment of β-galactosidase; lacZ fragment
   4606..5034    +  rep_origin     f1 ori (sequence partly withheld): f1 bacteriophage origin of replication; arrow indicates direction of (+) strand synthesis
   5087..5191    +  promoter       AmpR promoter: bla
   5192..6052    +  CDS            AmpR: β-lactamase; bla; confers resistance to ampicillin, carbenicillin, and related antibiotics
   6223..6811    +  rep_origin     ori: high-copy-number ColE1/pMB1/pBR322/pUC origin of replication
   6994..7086    +  CDS            lacI (fragment): lac repressor; lacI; The lac repressor binds to the lac operator to inhibit transcription in E. coli. This inhibition can be relieved by adding lactose or isopropyl-β-D-thiogalactopyranoside (IPTG).
   7099..7120    +  protein_bind   CAP binding site: CAP binding activates transcription in the presence of cAMP. E. coli catabolite activator protein
   7135..7165    +  promoter       lac promoter: promoter for the E. coli lac operon
   7173..7189    +  protein_bind   lac operator: The lac repressor binds to the lac operator to inhibit transcription in E. coli. This inhibition can be relieved by adding lactose or isopropyl-β-D-thiogalactopyranoside (IPTG). lac repressor encoded by lacI
   7234..7252    +  promoter       T3 promoter: promoter for bacteriophage T3 RNA polymerase
   7280..7506    +  promoter       RSV promoter: Rous sarcoma virus enhancer/promoter
   7507..7687    +  LTR            5' LTR (truncated): truncated 5' long terminal repeat (LTR) from HIV-1
   7734..7859    +  misc_feature   HIV-1 Ψ: packaging signal of human immunodeficiency virus type 1
   7843..8206    +  CDS            HIV-1 gag (fragment): gag protein from human immunodeficiency virus 1; gag
   8352..8585    +  misc_feature   RRE: The Rev response element (RRE) of HIV-1 allows for Rev-dependent mRNA export from the nucleus to the cytoplasm.
   8962..8988    +  CDS            Rev (fragment): human immunodeficiency virus 1 (HIV-1) Rev protein; rev; enhances nuclear export of unspliced and incompletely spliced viral mRNAs
   8995..9018    +  promoter       SV40 promoter (fragment): SV40 early promoter
   9019..9090    +  promoter       SV40 promoter (fragment): SV40 enhancer and early promoter
   9114..9249    +  rep_origin     SV40 ori: SV40 origin of replication
   9295..9891    +  CDS            PuroR (fragment): puromycin N-acetyltransferase; pac from Streptomyces; confers resistance to puromycin
   9940..10057   +  misc_feature   cPPT/CTS: central polypurine tract and central termination sequence of HIV-1
>Addgene plasmid #220147 | pLX307-VHL-3F-BirA | addgene full sequence | sequence record 434956 | Addgene NGS Result
CTCGAGGCCTGCAGGTGCAAAGATGGATAAAGTTTTAAACAGAGAGGAATCTTTGCAGCTAATGGACCTT
CTAGGTCTTGAAAGGAGTGGGAATTGGCTCCGGTGCCCGTCAGTGGGCAGAGCGCACATCGCCCACAGTC
CCCGAGAAGTTGGGGGGAGGGGTCGGCAATTGAACCGGTGCCTAGAGAAGGTGGCGCGGGGTAAACTGGG
AAAGTGATGTCGTGTACTGGCTCCGCCTTTTTCCCGAGGGTGGGGGAGAACCGTATATAAGTGCAGTAGT
CGCCGTGAACGTTCTTTTTCGCAACGGGTTTGCCGCCAGAACACAGGTAAGTGCCGTGTGTGGTTCCCGC
GGGCCTGGCCTCTTTACGGGTTATGGCCCTTGCGTGCCTTGAATTACTTCCACCTGGCTGCAGTACGTGA
TTCTTGATCCCGAGCTTCGGGTTGGAAGTGGGTGGGAGAGTTCGAGGCCTTGCGCTTAAGGAGCCCCTTC
GCCTCGTGCTTGAGTTGAGGCCTGGCCTGGGCGCTGGGGCCGCCGCGTGCGAATCTGGTGGCACCTTCGC
GCCTGTCTCGCTGCTTTCGATAAGTCTCTAGCCATTTAAAATTTTTGATGACCTGCTGCGACGCTTTTTT
TCTGGCAAGATAGTCTTGTAAATGCGGGCCAAGATCTGCACACTGGTATTTCGGTTTTTGGGGCCGCGGG
CGGCGACGGGGCCCGTGCGTCCCAGCGCACATGTTCGGCGAGGCGGGGCCTGCGAGCGCGGCCACCGAGA
ATCGGACGGGGGTAGTCTCAAGCTGGCCGGCCTGCTCTGGTGCCTGGCCTCGCGCCGCCGTGTATCGCCC
CGCCCTGGGCGGCAAGGCTGGCCCGGTCGGCACCAGTTGCGTGAGCGGAAAGATGGCCGCTTCCCGGCCC
TGCTGCAGGGAGCTCAAAATGGAGGACGCGGCGCTCGGGAGAGCGGGCGGGTGAGTCACCCACACAAAGG
AAAAGGGCCTTTCCGTCCTCAGCCGTCGCTTCATGTGACTCCACGGAGTACCGGGCGCCGTCCAGGCACC
TCGATTAGTTCTCGAGCTTTTGGAGTACGTCGTCTTTAGGTTGGGGGGAGGGGTTTTATGCGATGGAGTT
TCCCCACACTGAGTGGGTGGAGACTGAAGTTAGGCCAGCTTGGCACTTGATGTAATTCTCCTTGGAATTT
GCCCTTTTTGAGTTTGGATCTTGGTTCATTCTCAAGCCTCAGACAGTGGTTCAAAGTTTTTTTCTTCCAT
TTCAGGTGTCGTGAGGCTAGCATCGATTGATCAACAAGTTTGTACAAAAAAGCAGGCTTAGCCACCATGC
CACGGAGAGCCGAGAACTGGGATGAGGCCGAGGTGGGCGCTGAAGAGGCCGGCGTGGAAGAGTACGGCCC
CGAGGAAGATGGCGGAGAAGAAAGCGGCGCCGAGGAGAGCGGACCTGAGGAGAGCGGCCCTGAGGAACTG
GGAGCCGAGGAAGAAATGGAAGCCGGAAGACCTAGACCC
[423 nt withheld, positions 1510-1932]
CAGGAGAGAATCGCTCACCAAAGAATGGGCGACGGTTCTGACTACAAAGACCATGACGGTGATTATAAAG
ATCATGACATCGATTACAAGGATGACGATGACAAGCTTATGAAGGATAACACCGTGCCACTGAAATTGAT
TGCCCTGTTAGCGAACGGTGAATTTCACTCTGGCGAGCAGTTGGGTGAAACGCTGGGAATGAGCCGGGCG
GCTATTAATAAACACATTCAGACACTGCGTGACTGGGGCGTTGATGTCTTTACCGTTCCGGGTAAAGGAT
ACAGCCTGCCTGAGCCTATCCAGTTACTTAATGCTAAACAGATATTGGGTCAGCTGGATGGCGGTAGTGT
AGCCGTGCTGCCAGTGATTGACTCCACGAATCAGTACCTTCTTGATCGTATCGGAGAGCTTAAATCGGGC
GATGCTTGCATTGCAGAATACCAGCAGGCTGGCCGTGGTCGCCGGGGTCGGAAATGGTTTTCGCCTTTTG
GCGCAAACTTATATTTGTCGATGTTCTGGCGTCTGGAACAAGGCCCGGCGGCGGCGATTGGTTTAAGTCT
GGTTATCGGTATCGTGATGGCGGAAGTATTACGCAAGCTGGGTGCAGATAAAGTTCGTGTTAAATGGCCT
AATGACCTCTATCTGCAGGATCGCAAGCTGGCAGGCATTCTGGTGGAGCTGACTGGCAAAACTGGCGATG
CGGCGCAAATAGTCATTGGAGCCGGGATCAACATGGCAATGCGCCGTGTTGAAGAGAGTGTCGTTAATCA
GGGGTGGATCACGCTGCAGGAAGCGGGGATCAATCTCGATCGTAATACGTTGGCGGCCATGCTAATACGT
GAATTACGTGCTGCGTTGGAACTCTTCGAACAAGAAGGATTGGCACCTTATCTGTCGCGCTGGGAAAAGC
TGGATAATTTTATTAATCGCCCAGTGAAACTTATCATTGGTGATAAAGAAATATTTGGCATTTCACGCGG
AATAGACAAACAGGGGGCTTTATTACTTGAGCAGGATGGAATAATAAAACCCTGGATGGGCGGTGAAATA
TCCCTGCGTAGTGCAGAAAAATGAAACCCAGCTTTCTTGTACAAAGTGGTTGATATCGGTAAGCCTATCC
CTAACCCTCTCCTCGGTCTCGATTCTACGTAGTAATGAACTAGTACCGGTTAAGTCGACAATCAACGCGT
TAAGTCGACAATCAACCTCTGGATTACAAAATTTGTGAAAGATTGACTGGTATTCTTAACTATGTTGCTC
CTTTTACGCTATGTGGATACGCTGCTTTAATGCCTTTGTATCATGCTATTGCTTCCCGTATGGCTTTCAT
TTTCTCCTCCTTGTATAAATCCTGGTTGCTGTCTCTTTATGAGGAGTTGTGGCCCGTTGTCAGGCAACGT
GGCGTGGTGTGCACTGTGTTTGCTGACGCAACCCCCACTGGTTGGGGCATTGCCACCACCTGTCAGCTCC
TTTCCGGGACTTTCGCTTTCCCCCTCCCTATTGCCACGGCGGAACTCATCGCCGCCTGCCTTGCCCGCTG
CTGGACAGGGGCTCGGCTGTTGGGCACTGACAATTCCGTGGTGTTGTCGGGGAAATCATCGTCCTTTCCT
TGGCTGCTCGCCTGTGTTGCCACCTGGATTCTGCGCGGGACGTCCTTCTGCTACGTCCCTTCGGCCCTCA
ATCCAGCGGACCTTCCTTCCCGCGGCCTGCTGCCGGCTCTGCGGCCTCTTCCGCGTCTTCGCCTTCGCCC
TCAGACGAGTCGGATCTCCCTTTGGGCCGCCTCCCCGCGTCGACTTTAAGACCAATGACTTACAAGGCAG
CTGTAGATCTTAGCCACTTTTTAAAAGAAAAGGGGGGACTGGAAGGGCTAATTCACTCCCAACGAAGACA
AGATCTGCTTTTTGCTTGTACTGGGTCTCTCTGGTTAGACCAGATCTGAGCCTGGGAGCTCTCTGGCTAA
CTAGGGAACCCACTGCTTAAGCCTCAATAAAGCTTGCCTTGAGTGCTTCAAGTAGTGTGTGCCCGTCTGT
TGTGTGACTCTGGTAACTAGAGATCCCTCAGACCCTTTTAGTCAGTGTGGAAAATCTCTAGCAGTACGTA
TAGTAGTTCATGTCATCTTATTATTCAGTATTTATAACTTGCAAAGAAATGAATATCAGAGAGTGAGAGG
AACTTGTTTATTGCAGCTTATAATGGTTACAAATAAAGCAATAGCATCACAAATTTCACAAATAAAGCAT
TTTTTTCACTGCATTCTAGTTGTGGTTTGTCCAAACTCATCAATGTATCTTATCATGTCTGGCTCTAGCT
ATCCCGCCCCTAACTCCGCCCATCCCGCCCCTAACTCCGCCCAGTTCCGCCCATTCTCCGCCCCATGGCT
GACTAATTTTTTTTATTTATGCAGAGGCCGAGGCCGCCTCGGCCTCTGAGCTATTCCAGAAGTAGTGAGG
AGGCTTTTTTGGAGGCCTAGGGACGTACCCAATTCGCCCTATAGTGAGTCGTATTACGCGCGCTCACTGG
CCGTCGTTTTACAACGTCGTGACTGGGAAAACCCTGGCGTTACCCAACTTAATCGCCTTGCAGCACATCC
CCCTTTCGCCAGCTGGCGTAATAGCGAAGAGGCCCGCACCGATCGCCCTTCCCAACAGTTGCGCAGCCTG
AATGGCGAATGGG
[124 nt withheld, positions 4606-4729]
C
[91 nt withheld, positions 4731-4821]
A
[49 nt withheld, positions 4823-4871]
CCTTTGACGTTGGAGTCCACGTTCTTT
[37 nt withheld, positions 4899-4935]
ACCCTATCTCGGTCTATTCTTTTGATTTATAAGGGATTTTGCCGATTTCGGCCTATTGGTTAAAAAATGA
GCTGATTTAACAAAAATTTAACGCGAATTTTAACAAAATATTAACGCTTACAATTTAGGTGGCACTTTTC
GGGGAAATGTGCGCGGAACCCCTATTTGTTTATTTTTCTAAATACATTCAAATATGTATCCGCTCATGAG
ACAATAACCCTGATAAATGCTTCAATAATATTGAAAAAGGAAGAGTATGAGTATTCAACATTTCCGTGTC
GCCCTTATTCCCTTTTTTGCGGCATTTTGCCTTCCTGTTTTTGCTCACCCAGAAACGCTGGTGAAAGTAA
AAGATGCTGAAGATCAGTTGGGTGCACGAGTGGGTTACATCGAACTGGATCTCAACAGCGGTAAGATCCT
TGAGAGTTTTCGCCCCGAAGAACGTTTTCCAATGATGAGCACTTTTAAAGTTCTGCTATGTGGCGCGGTA
TTATCCCGTATTGACGCCGGGCAAGAGCAACTCGGTCGCCGCATACACTATTCTCAGAATGACTTGGTTG
AGTACTCACCAGTCACAGAAAAGCATCTTACGGATGGCATGACAGTAAGAGAATTATGCAGTGCTGCCAT
AACCATGAGTGATAACACTGCGGCCAACTTACTTCTGACAACGATCGGAGGACCGAAGGAGCTAACCGCT
TTTTTGCACAACATGGGGGATCATGTAACTCGCCTTGATCGTTGGGAACCGGAGCTGAATGAAGCCATAC
CAAACGACGAGCGTGACACCACGATGCCTGTAGCAATGGCAACAACGTTGCGCAAACTATTAACTGGCGA
ACTACTTACTCTAGCTTCCCGGCAACAATTAATAGACTGGATGGAGGCGGATAAAGTTGCAGGACCACTT
CTGCGCTCGGCCCTTCCGGCTGGCTGGTTTATTGCTGATAAATCTGGAGCCGGTGAGCGTGGGTCTCGCG
GTATCATTGCAGCACTGGGGCCAGATGGTAAGCCCTCCCGTATCGTAGTTATCTACACGACGGGGAGTCA
GGCAACTATGGATGAACGAAATAGACAGATCGCTGAGATAGGTGCCTCACTGATTAAGCATTGGTAACTG
TCAGACCAAGTTTACTCATATATACTTTAGATTGATTTAAAACTTCATTTTTAATTTAAAAGGATCTAGG
TGAAGATCCTTTTTGATAATCTCATGACCAAAATCCCTTAACGTGAGTTTTCGTTCCACTGAGCGTCAGA
CCCCGTAGAAAAGATCAAAGGATCTTCTTGAGATCCTTTTTTTCTGCGCGTAATCTGCTGCTTGCAAACA
AAAAAACCACCGCTACCAGCGGTGGTTTGTTTGCCGGATCAAGAGCTACCAACTCTTTTTCCGAAGGTAA
CTGGCTTCAGCAGAGCGCAGATACCAAATACTGTTCTTCTAGTGTAGCCGTAGTTAGGCCACCACTTCAA
GAACTCTGTAGCACCGCCTACATACCTCGCTCTGCTAATCCTGTTACCAGTGGCTGCTGCCAGTGGCGAT
AAGTCGTGTCTTACCGGGTTGGACTCAAGACGATAGTTACCGGATAAGGCGCAGCGGTCGGGCTGAACGG
GGGGTTCGTGCACACAGCCCAGCTTGGAGCGAACGACCTACACCGAACTGAGATACCTACAGCGTGAGCT
ATGAGAAAGCGCCACGCTTCCCGAAGGGAGAAAGGCGGACAGGTATCCGGTAAGCGGCAGGGTCGGAACA
GGAGAGCGCACGAGGGAGCTTCCAGGGGGAAACGCCTGGTATCTTTATAGTCCTGTCGGGTTTCGCCACC
TCTGACTTGAGCGTCGATTTTTGTGATGCTCGTCAGGGGGGCGGAGCCTATGGAAAAACGCCAGCAACGC
GGCCTTTTTACGGTTCCTGGCCTTTTGCTGGCCTTTTGCTCACATGTTCTTTCCTGCGTTATCCCCTGAT
TCTGTGGATAACCGTATTACCGCCTTTGAGTGAGCTGATACCGCTCGCCGCAGCCGAACGACCGAGCGCA
GCGAGTCAGTGAGCGAGGAAGCGGAAGAGCGCCCAATACGCAAACCGCCTCTCCCCGCGCGTTGGCCGAT
TCATTAATGCAGCTGGCACGACAGGTTTCCCGACTGGAAAGCGGGCAGTGAGCGCAACGCAATTAATGTG
AGTTAGCTCACTCATTAGGCACCCCAGGCTTTACACTTTATGCTTCCGGCTCGTATGTTGTGTGGAATTG
TGAGCGGATAACAATTTCACACAGGAAACAGCTATGACCATGATTACGCCAAGCGCGCAATTAACCCTCA
CTAAAGGGAACAAAAGCTGGAGCTGCAAGCTTAATGTAGTCTTATGCAATACTCTTGTAGTCTTGCAACA
TGGTAACGATGAGTTAGCAACATGCCTTACAAGGAGAGAAAAAGCACCGTGCATGCCGATTGGTGGAAGT
AAGGTGGTACGATCGTGCCTTATTAGGAAGGCAACAGACGGGTCTGACATGGATTGGACGAACCACTGAA
TTGCCGCATTGCAGAGATATTGTATTTAAGTGCCTAGCTCGATACATAAACGGGTCTCTCTGGTTAGACC
AGATCTGAGCCTGGGAGCTCTCTGGCTAACTAGGGAACCCACTGCTTAAGCCTCAATAAAGCTTGCCTTG
AGTGCTTCAAGTAGTGTGTGCCCGTCTGTTGTGTGACTCTGGTAACTAGAGATCCCTCAGACCCTTTTAG
TCAGTGTGGAAAATCTCTAGCAGTGGCGCCCGAACAGGGACTTGAAAGCGAAAGGGAAACCAGAGGAGCT
CTCTCGACGCAGGACTCGGCTTGCTGAAGCGCGCACGGCAAGAGGCGAGGGGCGGCGACTGGTGAGTACG
CCAAAAATTTTGACTAGCGGAGGCTAGAAGGAGAGAGATGGGTGCGAGAGCGTCAGTATTAAGCGGGGGA
GAATTAGATCGCGATGGGAAAAAATTCGGTTAAGGCCAGGGGGAAAGAAAAAATATAAATTAAAACATAT
AGTATGGGCAAGCAGGGAGCTAGAACGATTCGCAGTTAATCCTGGCCTGTTAGAAACATCAGAAGGCTGT
AGACAAATACTGGGACAGCTACAACCATCCCTTCAGACAGGATCAGAAGAACTTAGATCATTATATAATA
CAGTAGCAACCCTCTATTGTGTGCATCAAAGGATAGAGATAAAAGACACCAAGGAAGCTTTAGACAAGAT
AGAGGAAGAGCAAAACAAAAGTAAGACCACCGCACAGCAAGCGGCCGCTGATCTTCAGACCTGGAGGAGG
AGATATGAGGGACAATTGGAGAAGTGAATTATATAAATATAAAGTAGTAAAAATTGAACCATTAGGAGTA
GCACCCACCAAGGCAAAGAGAAGAGTGGTGCAGAGAGAAAAAAGAGCAGTGGGAATAGGAGCTTTGTTCC
TTGGGTTCTTGGGAGCAGCAGGAAGCACTATGGGCGCAGCGTCAATGACGCTGACGGTACAGGCCAGACA
ATTATTGTCTGGTATAGTGCAGCAGCAGAACAATTTGCTGAGGGCTATTGAGGCGCAACAGCATCTGTTG
CAACTCACAGTCTGGGGCATCAAGCAGCTCCAGGCAAGAATCCTGGCTGTGGAAAGATACCTAAAGGATC
AACAGCTCCTGGGGATTTGGGGTTGCTCTGGAAAACTCATTTGCACCACTGCTGTGCCTTGGAATGCTAG
TTGGAGTAATAAATCTCTGGAACAGATTTGGAATCACACGACCTGGATGGAGTGGGACAGAGAAATTAAC
AATTACACAAGCTTAATACACTCCTTAATTGAAGAATCGCAAAACCAGCAAGAAAAGAATGAACAAGAAT
TATTGGAATTAGATAAATGGGCAAGTTTGTGGAATTGGTTTAACATAACAAATTGGCTGTGGTATATAAA
ATTATTCATAATGATAGTAGGAGGCTTGGTAGGTTTAAGAATAGTTTTTGCTGTACTTTCTATAGTGAAT
AGAGTTAGGCAGGGATATTCACCATTATCGTTTCAGACCCACCTCCCAACCCCGAGGGGACCCATGCATT
GCATCTCAATTAGTCAGCAACCAGGTGTGGAAAGTCCCCAGGCTCCCCAGCAGGCAGAAGTATGCAAAGC
ATGCGTCTCAATTAGTCAGCAACCATAGTCCCGCCCCTAACTCCGCCCATCCCGCCCCTAACTCCGCCCA
GTTCCGCCCATTCTCCGCCCCATGGCTGACTAATTTTTTTTATTTATGCAGAGGCCGAGGCCGCCTCGGC
CTCTGAGCTATTCCAGAAGTAGTGAGGAGGCTTTTTTGGAGGCCTAGGCTTTTGCAAAAAGCTTTCTAGA
GGTACCACCGGAGCTTACCATGACCGAGTACAAGCCCACGGTGCGCCTCGCCACCCGCGACGACGTCCCC
AGGGCCGTACGCACCCTCGCCGCCGCGTTCGCCGACTACCCCGCCACGCGCCACACCGTCGATCCGGACC
GCCACATCGAGCGGGTCACCGAGCTGCAAGAACTCTTCCTCACGCGCGTCGGGCTCGACATCGGCAAGGT
GTGGGTCGCGGACGACGGCGCCGCCGTGGCGGTCTGGACCACGCCGGAGAGCGTCGAAGCGGGGGCGGTG
TTCGCCGAGATCGGCCCGCGCATGGCCGAGTTGAGCGGTTCCCGGCTGGCCGCGCAGCAACAGATGGAAG
GCCTCCTGGCGCCGCACCGGCCCAAGGAGCCCGCGTGGTTCCTGGCCACCGTCGGCGTCTCGCCCGACCA
CCAGGGCAAGGGTCTGGGCAGCGCCGTCGTGCTCCCCGGAGTGGAGGCGGCCGAGCGCGCCGGGGTGCCC
GCCTTCCTGGAGACCTCCGCGCCCCGCAACCTCCCCTTCTACGAGCGGCTCGGCTTCACCGTCACCGCCG
ACGTCGAGGTGCCCGAAGGACCGCGCACCTGGTGCATGACCCGCAAGCCCGGTGCCAGTTAACGAATTCT
AGATCTTGAGACAAATGGCAGTATTCATCCACAATTTTAAAAGAAAAGGGGGGATTGGGGGGTACAGTGC
AGGGGAAAGAATAGTAGACATAATAGCAACAGACATACAAACTAAAGAATTACAAAAACAAATTACAAAA
ATTCAAAATTTTCGGGTTTATTACAGGGACAGCAGAGATCCACTTTGGCGCCGG
